Addgene plasmid #200941: lentiGuide-puro_Panc480-MT7
Purpose: Multiplexed CRISPR array expressing 7 sgRNA in a lentiviral backbone
Depositing lab: James Eshleman. Depositing organization: Johns Hopkins University and School of Medicine. Publication: CRISPR-Cas9 for selective targeting of somatic mutations in pancreatic cancers. Teh SSK, Bowland K, Halper-Stromberg E, Kotwal A, Bennett A, Skaist A, Tang J, Cai F, Macoretta A, Liang H, Kamiyama H, Wheelan S, Lin MT, Hruban RH, Hung CF, Goldstein M, Scharpf RB, Roberts NJ, Eshleman JR. NAR Cancer. 2024 Jun 19;6(2):zcae028. doi: 10.1093/narcan/zcae028. eCollection 2024 Jun. PubMed 38915758.
Backbone
  Vector backbone: lentiGuide-puro
  Backbone size w/o insert (bp): 8306
  Total vector size (bp): 10542
  Modifications to backbone: Multiplex array of hU6 promoter, sgRNA, gRNA scaffold x7
  Vector type: Mammalian Expression, Lentiviral, CRISPR
  Selectable markers: Puromycin
Growth in bacteria
  Bacterial resistance: Ampicillin, 100 μg/mL
  Growth temperature: 37°C
  Growth strain: NEB Stable
  Copy number: Unknown
Gene/Insert
  Gene/Insert name: multiplexed sgRNA array
  gRNA/shRNA sequence: GGAATCATCTTCACAGTTGT;AATATCCTGCCACCTCTAAC;TCAGTCCAGTCAAAGGTGGA;CTAATGTATGACTGAAAGCT;GAGGTGTCTAAACCATGACA;GTGCACATCTTATCTCCCTT;TTAGGGGGCCAAGAGCGTAT
  Promoter: hU6, EF-1a
  Cloning method: Gibson Cloning
  Sequencing primers: 5′ aggcagggatattcaccatt; 3′ aattgtggatgaatactgcc
Terms and licenses: Academic/Nonprofit Terms; Industry Terms: Not Available to Industry
Depositor comments: sgRNA targets specific to Panc480 cell line. Please visit https://doi.org/10.1101/2023.04.15.537042 for bioRxiv preprint.
How to cite: lentiGuide-puro_Panc480-MT7 was a gift from James Eshleman (Addgene plasmid # 200941 ; http://n2t.net/addgene:200941 ; RRID:Addgene_200941)
