[The description below was written by a language model from this plasmid's Addgene catalogue record and pLannotate feature annotations shown in this document.]
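Description:
lentiGuide-puro_Panc480-MT7 is a third-generation-style, self-inactivating HIV-1 lentiviral transfer plasmid built on the lentiGuide-puro backbone and modified to carry a multiplexed array of seven sgRNA expression units. It is propagated in E. coli through a high-copy ColE1/pUC-type origin with ampicillin resistance (AmpR). The backbone also carries an f1 origin, an SV40 origin and residual lac/T7/T3 cloning-vector elements. The catalogue gives a total size of 10,542 bp, while the sequenced record behind the feature table is slightly longer at 10,579 nt.

The viral cassette is transcribed from an RSV promoter fused to a truncated 5' LTR. It contains the Ψ packaging signal, a partial gag sequence, the RRE for Rev-dependent nuclear export and a cPPT/CTS, and it ends in a ΔU3 3' LTR followed by an SV40 polyadenylation signal. Between the RRE and the cPPT sit seven tandem repeats, assembled by Gibson cloning. Each repeat consists of a human U6 RNA polymerase III promoter, a distinct spacer and the Streptococcus pyogenes Cas9 gRNA scaffold, so every guide is transcribed independently. Downstream, the EF-1α core promoter with its intron A drives puromycin N-acetyltransferase, followed by a WPRE to enhance expression, which allows puromycin selection of transduced mammalian cells. No Cas9 is encoded, so the nuclease must be supplied separately.

According to the depositor, the seven guides target sequences specific to the Panc480 cell line. The associated work concerns selective CRISPR-Cas9 targeting of somatic mutations in pancreatic cancer, which suggests use for delivering several tumour-specific cuts simultaneously from a single lentivirus. The highly repetitive array is consistent with the recorded use of a recombination-deficient bacterial strain.
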