Features (pLannotate 1.2.2; 42 found; start..end, strand, type, name):
    393..497     -  promoter       AmpR promoter: bla
    550..978     -  rep_origin     f1 ori (sequence partly withheld): f1 bacteriophage origin of replication; arrow indicates direction of (+) strand synthesis
    983..1138    -  CDS            lacZα (fragment): LacZα fragment of β-galactosidase; lacZ fragment
   1146..1164    +  promoter       T7 promoter: promoter for bacteriophage T7 RNA polymerase
   1185..1320    -  rep_origin     SV40 ori: SV40 origin of replication
   1360..1481    -  polyA_signal   SV40 poly(A) signal: SV40 polyadenylation signal
   1559..1792    -  LTR            3' LTR (ΔU3): self-inactivating 3' long terminal repeat (LTR) from HIV-1
   1794..1813    -  misc_feature   cPPT/CTS (fragment): central polypurine tract and central termination sequence of HIV-1
   1864..2452    -  misc_feature   WPRE: woodchuck hepatitis virus posttranscriptional regulatory element
   2468..3067    -  CDS            PuroR (fragment): puromycin N-acetyltransferase; pac from Streptomyces; confers resistance to puromycin
   3089..4027    -  intron         EF-1α intron A: intron upstream of the start codon of human EF-1α
   4028..4239    -  promoter       EF-1α core promoter: core promoter for human elongation factor EF-1α
   4265..4331    -  CDS            small t antigen (fragment): SV40 (simian virus 40) small t antigen
   4397..4514    -  misc_feature   cPPT/CTS: central polypurine tract and central termination sequence of HIV-1
   4570..4645    -  misc_RNA       gRNA scaffold: guide RNA scaffold for the Streptococcus pyogenes CRISPR/Cas9 system
   4675..4915    -  promoter       U6 promoter: RNA polymerase III promoter for human U6 snRNA
   4950..5025    -  misc_RNA       gRNA scaffold: guide RNA scaffold for the Streptococcus pyogenes CRISPR/Cas9 system
   5055..5295    -  promoter       U6 promoter: RNA polymerase III promoter for human U6 snRNA
   5330..5405    -  misc_RNA       gRNA scaffold: guide RNA scaffold for the Streptococcus pyogenes CRISPR/Cas9 system
   5435..5675    -  promoter       U6 promoter: RNA polymerase III promoter for human U6 snRNA
   5691..5766    -  misc_RNA       gRNA scaffold: guide RNA scaffold for the Streptococcus pyogenes CRISPR/Cas9 system
   5796..6036    -  promoter       U6 promoter: RNA polymerase III promoter for human U6 snRNA
   6040..6066    -  CDS            Rev (fragment): human immunodeficiency virus 1 (HIV-1) Rev protein; rev; enhances nuclear export of unspliced and incompletely spliced viral mRNAs
   6102..6177    -  misc_RNA       gRNA scaffold: guide RNA scaffold for the Streptococcus pyogenes CRISPR/Cas9 system
   6207..6447    -  promoter       U6 promoter: RNA polymerase III promoter for human U6 snRNA
   6463..6538    -  misc_RNA       gRNA scaffold: guide RNA scaffold for the Streptococcus pyogenes CRISPR/Cas9 system
   6568..6808    -  promoter       U6 promoter: RNA polymerase III promoter for human U6 snRNA
   6823..6898    -  misc_RNA       gRNA scaffold: guide RNA scaffold for the Streptococcus pyogenes CRISPR/Cas9 system
   6928..7168    -  promoter       U6 promoter: RNA polymerase III promoter for human U6 snRNA
   7172..7198    -  CDS            Rev (fragment): human immunodeficiency virus 1 (HIV-1) Rev protein; rev; enhances nuclear export of unspliced and incompletely spliced viral mRNAs
   7578..7811    -  misc_feature   RRE: The Rev response element (RRE) of HIV-1 allows for Rev-dependent mRNA export from the nucleus to the cytoplasm.
   7957..8320    -  CDS            HIV-1 gag (fragment): gag protein from human immunodeficiency virus 1; gag
   8304..8429    -  misc_feature   HIV-1 Ψ: packaging signal of human immunodeficiency virus type 1
   8476..8656    -  LTR            5' LTR (truncated): truncated 5' long terminal repeat (LTR) from HIV-1
   8657..8883    -  promoter       RSV promoter: Rous sarcoma virus enhancer/promoter
   8911..8929    -  promoter       T3 promoter: promoter for bacteriophage T3 RNA polymerase
   8974..8990    -  protein_bind   lac operator: The lac repressor binds to the lac operator to inhibit transcription in E. coli. This inhibition can be relieved by adding lactose or isopropyl-β-D-thiogalactopyranoside (IPTG). lac repressor encoded by lacI
   8998..9028    -  promoter       lac promoter: promoter for the E. coli lac operon
   9043..9064    -  protein_bind   CAP binding site: CAP binding activates transcription in the presence of cAMP. E. coli catabolite activator protein
   9077..9169    -  CDS            lacI (fragment): lac repressor; lacI; The lac repressor binds to the lac operator to inhibit transcription in E. coli. This inhibition can be relieved by adding lactose or isopropyl-β-D-thiogalactopyranoside (IPTG).
   9352..9940    -  rep_origin     ori: high-copy-number ColE1/pMB1/pBR322/pUC origin of replication
  10111..392     -  CDS            AmpR (across the origin): β-lactamase; bla; confers resistance to ampicillin, carbenicillin, and related antibiotics
>Addgene plasmid #200941 | lentiGuide-puro_Panc480-MT7 | addgene full sequence | sequence record 394747 | Addgene NGS Result
GTGTTATCACTCATGGTTATGGCAGCACTGCATAATTCTCTTACTGTCATGCCATCCGTAAGATGCTTTT
CTGTGACTGGTGAGTACTCAACCAAGTCATTCTGAGAATAGTGTATGCGGCGACCGAGTTGCTCTTGCCC
GGCGTCAATACGGGATAATACCGCGCCACATAGCAGAACTTTAAAAGTGCTCATCATTGGAAAACGTTCT
TCGGGGCGAAAACTCTCAAGGATCTTACCGCTGTTGAGATCCAGTTCGATGTAACCCACTCGTGCACCCA
ACTGATCTTCAGCATCTTTTACTTTCACCAGCGTTTCTGGGTGAGCAAAAACAGGAAGGCAAAATGCCGC
AAAAAAGGGAATAAGGGCGACACGGAAATGTTGAATACTCATACTCTTCCTTTTTCAATATTATTGAAGC
ATTTATCAGGGTTATTGTCTCATGAGCGGATACATATTTGAATGTATTTAGAAAAATAAACAAATAGGGG
TTCCGCGCACATTTCCCCGAAAAGTGCCACCTAAATTGTAAGCGTTAATATTTTGTTAAAATTCGCGTTA
AATTTTTGTTAAATCAGCTCATTTTTTAACCAATAGGCCGAAATCGGCAAAATCCCTTATAAATCAAAAG
AATAGACCGAGATAGGGT
[37 nt withheld, positions 649-685]
AAAGAACGTGGACTCCAACGTCAAAGG
[49 nt withheld, positions 713-761]
T
[91 nt withheld, positions 763-853]
G
[124 nt withheld, positions 855-978]
CCCATTCGCCATTCAGGCTGCGCAACTGTTGGGAAGGGCGATCGGTGCGGGCCTCTTCGCTATTACGCCA
GCTGGCGAAAGGGGGATGTGCTGCAAGGCGATTAAGTTGGGTAACGCCAGGGTTTTCCCAGTCACGACGT
TGTAAAACGACGGCCAGTGAGCGCGCGTAATACGACTCACTATAGGGCGAATTGGGTACGTCCCTAGGCC
TCCAAAAAAGCCTCCTCACTACTTCTGGAATAGCTCAGAGGCCGAGGCGGCCTCGGCCTCTGCATAAATA
AAAAAAATTAGTCAGCCATGGGGCGGAGAATGGGCGGAACTGGGCGGAGTTAGGGGCGGGATGGGCGGAG
TTAGGGGCGGGATAGCTAGAGCCAGACATGATAAGATACATTGATGAGTTTGGACAAACCACAACTAGAA
TGCAGTGAAAAAAATGCTTTATTTGTGAAATTTGTGATGCTATTGCTTTATTTGTAACCATTATAAGCTG
CAATAAACAAGTTCCTCTCACTCTCTGATATTCATTTCTTTGCAAGTTATAAATACTGAATAATAAGATG
ACATGAACTACTATACGTACTGCTAGAGATTTTCCACACTGACTAAAAGGGTCTGAGGGATCTCTAGTTA
CCAGAGTCACACAACAGACGGGCACACACTACTTGAAGCACTCAAGGCAAGCTTTATTGAGGCTTAAGCA
GTGGGTTCCCTAGTTAGCCAGAGAGCTCCCAGGCTCAGATCTGGTCTAACCAGAGAGACCCAGTACAAGC
AAAAAGCAGATCTTGTCTTCGTTGGGAGTGAATTAGCCCTTCCAGTCCCCCCTTTTCTTTTAAAAAGTGG
CTAAGATCTACAGCTGCCTTGTAAGTCATTGGTCTTAAAGTCGACGCGGGGAGGCGGCCCAAAGGGAGAT
CCGACTCGTCTGAGGGCGAAGGCGAAGACGCGGAAGAGGCCGCAGAGCCGGCAGCAGGCCGCGGGAAGGA
AGGTCCGCTGGATTGAGGGCCGAAGGGACGTAGCAGAAGGACGTCCCGCGCAGAATCCAGGTGGCAACAC
AGGCGAGCAGCCAAGGAAAGGACGATGATTTCCCCGACAACACCACGGAATTGTCAGTGCCCAACAGCCG
AGCCCCTGTCCAGCAGCGGGCAAGGCAGGCGGCGATGAGTTCCGCCGTGGCAATAGGGAGGGGGAAAGCG
AAAGTCCCGGAAAGGAGCTGACAGGTGGTGGCAATGCCCCAACCAGTGGGGGTTGCGTCAGCAAACACAG
TGCACACCACGCCACGTTGCCTGACAACGGGCCACAACTCCTCATAAAGAGACAGCAACCAGGATTTATA
CAAGGAGGAGAAAATGAAAGCCATACGGGAAGCAATAGCATGATACAAAGGCATTAAAGCAGCGTATCCA
CATAGCGTAAAAGGAGCAACATAGTTAAGAATACCAGTCAATCTTTCACAAATTTTGTAATCCAGAGGTT
GATTGTCGACTTAACGCGTTCAGGCACCGGGCTTGCGGGTCATGCACCAGGTGCGCGGTCCTTCGGGCAC
CTCGACGTCGGCGGTGACGGTGAAGCCGAGCCGCTCGTAGAAGGGGAGGTTGCGGGGCGCGGAGGTCTCC
AGGAAGGCGGGCACCCCGGCGCGCTCGGCCGCCTCCACTCCGGGGAGCACGACGGCGCTGCCCAGACCCT
TGCCCTGGTGGTCGGGCGAGACTCCGACGGTGGCCAGGAACCACGCGGGCTCCTTGGGCCGGTGCGGCGC
CAGGAGGCCTTCCATCTGTTGCTGCGCGGCCAGCCGGGAACCGCTCAACTCGGCCATGCGCGGGCCGATC
TCGGCGAACACCGCCCCCGCTTCGACGCTCTCCGGCGTGGTCCAGACCGCCACGGCGGCGCCGTCGTCCG
CGACCCACACCTTGCCGATGTCGAGCCCGACGCGCGTGAGGAAGAGTTCTTGCAGCTCGGTGACCCGCTC
GATGTGGCGGTCCGGATCGACGGTGTGGCGCGTGGCGGGGTAGTCGGCGAACGCGGCGGCGAGGGTGCGT
ACGGCCCTGGGGACGTCGTCGCGGGTGGCGAGGCGCACCGTGGGCTTGTACTCGGTCATGGTGGCCGTAC
GTCACGACACCTGAAATGGAAGAAAAAAACTTTGAACCACTGTCTGAGGCTTGAGAATGAACCAAGATCC
AAACTCAAAAAGGGCAAATTCCAAGGAGAATTACATCAAGTGCCAAGCTGGCCTAACTTCAGTCTCCACC
CACTCAGTGTGGGGAAACTCCATCGCATAAAACCCCTCCCCCCAACCTAAAGACGACGTACTCCAAAAGC
TCGAGAACTAATCGAGGTGCCTGGACGGCGCCCGGTACTCCGTGGAGTCACATGAAGCGACGGCTGAGGA
CGGAAAGGCCCTTTTCCTTTGTGTGGGTGACTCACCCGCCCGCTCTCCCGAGCGCCGCGTCCTCCATTTT
GAGCTCCCTGCAGCAGGGCCGGGAAGCGGCCATCTTTCCGCTCACGCAACTGGTGCCGACCGGGCCAGCC
TTGCCGCCCAGGGCGGGGCGATACACGGCGGCGCGAGGCCAGGCACCAGAGCAGGCCGGCCAGCTTGAGA
CTACCCCCGTCCGATTCTCGGTGGCCGCGCTCGCAGGCCCCGCCTCGCCGAACATGTGCGCTGGGACGCA
CGGGCCCCGTCGCCGCCCGCGGCCCCAAAAACCGAAATACCAGTGTGCAGATCTTGGCCCGCATTTACAA
GACTATCTTGCCAGAAAAAAAGCGTCGCAGCAGGTCATCAAAAATTTTAAATGGCTAGAGACTTATCGAA
AGCAGCGAGACAGGCGCGAAGGTGCCACCAGATTCGCACGCGGCGGCCCCAGCGCCCAGGCCAGGCCTCA
ACTCAAGCACGAGGCGAAGGGGCTCCTTAAGCGCAAGGCCTCGAACTCTCCCACCCACTTCCAACCCGAA
GCTCGGGATCAAGAATCACGTACTGCAGCCAGGTGGAAGTAATTCAAGGCACGCAAGGGCCATAACCCGT
AAAGAGGCCAGGCCCGCGGGAACCACACACGGCACTTACCTGTGTTCTGGCGGCAAACCCGTTGCGAAAA
AGAACGTTCACGGCGACTACTGCACTTATATACGGTTCTCCCCCACCCTCGGGAAAAAGGCGGAGCCAGT
ACACGACATCACTTTCCCAGTTTACCCCGCGCCACCTTCTCTAGGCACCGGATCAATTGCCGACCCCTCC
CCCCAACTTCTCGGGGACTGTGGGCGATGTGCGCTCTGCCCACTGACGGGCACCGGAGCCAATTCCCACT
CCTTTCAAGACCTAGAAGGTCCATTAGCTGCAAAGATTCCTCTCTGTTTAAAACTTTATCCATCTTTGCA
CCCGGGCCCCCTCGAGCCGGCGCCAAAGTGGATCTCTGCTGTCCCTGTAATAAACCCGAAAATTTTGAAT
TTTTGTAATTTGTTTTTGTAATTCTTTAGTTTGTATGTCTGTTGCTATTATGTCTACTATTCTTTCCCCT
GCACTGTACCCCCCAATCCCCCCTTTTCTTTTAAAATTGTGGATGAATACTGCCATTTGTCTCAAGATCT
AGTTACGCCAAGCTTAAAAAAGCACCGACTCGGTGCCACTTTTTCAAGTTGATAACGGACTAGCCTTATT
TTAACTTGCTATTTCTAGCTCTAAAACATACGCTCTTGGCCCCCTAACGGTGTTTCGTCCTTTCCACAAG
ATATATAAAGCCAAGAAATCTAAATACTTTCAAGTTACGGTAAGCATATGATAGTCCATTTTAAAACATA
ATTTTAAAACTGCAAACTACCCAAGAAATTATTACTTTCTACGTCACGTATTTTGTACTAATATCTTTGT
GTTTACAGTCAAATTAATTCTAATTATCTCTCTAACAGCCTTGTATCGTATATGCAAATATGAAGGAATC
ATGGGAAATAGGCCCTCTTCCTGCCCGACCTTAAAAAAGCACCGAAAAAAAGCACCGACTCGGTGCCACT
TTTTCAAGTTGATAACGGACTAGCCTTATTTTAACTTGCTATTTCTAGCTCTAAAACAAGGGAGATAAGA
TGTGCACCGGTGTTTCGTCCTTTCCACAAGATATATAAAGCCAAGAAATCTAAATACTTTCAAGTTACGG
TAAGCATATGATAGTCCATTTTAAAACATAATTTTAAAACTGCAAACTACCCAAGAAATTATTACTTTCT
ACGTCACGTATTTTGTACTAATATCTTTGTGTTTACAGTCAAATTAATTCTAATTATCTCTCTAACAGCC
TTGTATCGTATATGCAAATATGAAGGAATCATGGGAAATAGGCCCTCTTCCTGCCCGACCTTAAAAAAGC
ACCGAAAAAAAGCACCGACTCGGTGCCACTTTTTCAAGTTGATAACGGACTAGCCTTATTTTAACTTGCT
ATTTCTAGCTCTAAAACTGTCATGGTTTAGACACCTCCGGTGTTTCGTCCTTTCCACAAGATATATAAAG
CCAAGAAATCTAAATACTTTCAAGTTACGGTAAGCATATGATAGTCCATTTTAAAACATAATTTTAAAAC
TGCAAACTACCCAAGAAATTATTACTTTCTACGTCACGTATTTTGTACTAATATCTTTGTGTTTACAGTC
AAATTAATTCTAATTATCTCTCTAACAGCCTTGTATCGTATATGCAAATATGAAGGAATCATGGGAAATA
GGCCCTCTCTGGGTCGAAAAAAGCACCGACTCGGTGCCACTTTTTCAAGTTGATAACGGACTAGCCTTAT
TTTAACTTGCTATTTCTAGCTCTAAAACAGCTTTCAGTCATACATTAGCGGTGTTTCGTCCTTTCCACAA
GATATATAAAGCCAAGAAATCGAAATACTTTCAAGTTACGGTAAGCATATGATAGTCCATTTTAAAACAT
AATTTTAAAACTGCAAACTACCCAAGAAATTATTACTTTCTACGTCACGTATTTTGTACTAATATCTTTG
TGTTTACAGTCAAATTAATTCTAATTATCTCTCTAACAGCCTTGTATCGTATATGCAAATATGAAGGAAT
CATGGGAAATAGGCCCTCTCTGGGTCCCCTCGGGGTTGGGAGGTGGGTCTGACTCAAGATCTAGTTACGC
CAAGCTTAAAAAAGCACCGACTCGGTGCCACTTTTTCAAGTTGATAACGGACTAGCCTTATTTTAACTTG
CTATTTCTAGCTCTAAAACACAACTGTGAAGATGATTCCCGGTGTTTCGTCCTTTCCACAAGATATATAA
AGCCAAGAAATCGAAATACTTTCAAGTTACGGTAAGCATATGATAGTCCATTTTAAAACATAATTTTAAA
ACTGCAAACTACCCAAGAAATTATTACTTTCTACGTCACGTATTTTGTACTAATATCTTTGTGTTTACAG
TCAAATTAATTCTAATTATCTCTCTAACAGCCTTGTATCGTATATGCAAATATGAAGGAATCATGGGAAA
TAGGCCCTCTCTGGGTCGAAAAAAGCACCGACTCGGTGCCACTTTTTCAAGTTGATAACGGACTAGCCTT
ATTTTAACTTGCTATTTCTAGCTCTAAAACGTTAGAGGTGGCAGGATATTCGGTGTTTCGTCCTTTCCAC
AAGATATATAAAGCCAAGAAATCGAAATACTTTCAAGTTACGGTAAGCATATGATAGTCCATTTTAAAAC
ATAATTTTAAAACTGCAAACTACCCAAGAAATTATTACTTTCTACGTCACGTATTTTGTACTAATATCTT
TGTGTTTACAGTCAAATTAATTCTAATTATCTCTCTAACAGCCTTGTATCGTATATGCAAATATGAAGGA
ATCATGGGAAATAGGCCCTCTCTGGGTCAAAAAAGCACCGACTCGGTGCCACTTTTTCAAGTTGATAACG
GACTAGCCTTATTTTAACTTGCTATTTCTAGCTCTAAAACTCCACCTTTGACTGGACTGACGGTGTTTCG
TCCTTTCCACAAGATATATAAAGCCAAGAAATCGAAATACTTTCAAGTTACGGTAAGCATATGATAGTCC
ATTTTAAAACATAATTTTAAAACTGCAAACTACCCAAGAAATTATTACTTTCTACGTCACGTATTTTGTA
CTAATATCTTTGTGTTTACAGTCAAATTAATTCTAATTATCTCTCTAACAGCCTTGTATCGTATATGCAA
ATATGAAGGAATCATGGGAAATAGGCCCTCTCTGGGTCCCCTCGGGGTTGGGAGGTGGGTCTGAAACGAC
GATAATGGTGAATATCCCTGCCTAACTCTATTCACTATAGAAAGTACAGCAAAAACTATTCTTAAACCTA
CCAAGCCTCCTACTATCATTATGAATAATTTTATATACCACAGCCAATTTGTTATGTTAAACCAATTCCA
CAAACTTGCCCATTTATCTAATTCCAATAATTCTTGTTCATTCTTTTCTTGCTGGTTTTGCGATTCTTCA
ATTAAGGAGTGTATTAAGCTTGTGTAATTGTTAATTTCTCTGTCCCACTCCATCCAGGTCGTGTGATTCC
AAATCTGTTCCAGAGATTTATTACTCCAACTAGCATTCCAAGGCACAGCAGTGGTGCAAATGAGTTTTCC
AGAGCAACCCCAAATCCCCAGGAGCTGTTGATCCTTTAGGTATCTTTCCACAGCCAGGATTCTTGCCTGG
AGCTGCTTGATGCCCCAGACTGTGAGTTGCAACAGATGCTGTTGCGCCTCAATAGCCCTCAGCAAATTGT
TCTGCTGCTGCACTATACCAGACAATAATTGTCTGGCCTGTACCGTCAGCGTCATTGACGCTGCGCCCAT
AGTGCTTCCTGCTGCTCCCAAGAACCCAAGGAACAAAGCTCCTATTCCCACTGCTCTTTTTTCTCTCTGC
ACCACTCTTCTCTTTGCCTTGGTGGGTGCTACTCCTAATGGTTCAATTTTTACTACTTTATATTTATATA
ATTCACTTCTCCAATTGTCCCTCATATCTCCTCCTCCAGGTCTGAAGATCAGCGGCCGCTTGCTGTGCGG
TGGTCTTACTTTTGTTTTGCTCTTCCTCTATCTTGTCTAAAGCTTCCTTGGTGTCTTTTATCTCTATCCT
TTGATGCACACAATAGAGGGTTGCTACTGTATTATATAATGATCTAAGTTCTTCTGATCCTGTCTGAAGG
GATGGTTGTAGCTGTCCCAGTATTTGTCTACAGCCTTCTGATGTTTCTAACAGGCCAGGATTAACTGCGA
ATCGTTCTAGCTCCCTGCTTGCCCATACTATATGTTTTAATTTATATTTTTTCTTTCCCCCTGGCCTTAA
CCGAATTTTTTCCCATCGCGATCTAATTCTCCCCCGCTTAATACTGACGCTCTCGCACCCATCTCTCTCC
TTCTAGCCTCCGCTAGTCAAAATTTTTGGCGTACTCACCAGTCGCCGCCCCTCGCCTCTTGCCGTGCGCG
CTTCAGCAAGCCGAGTCCTGCGTCGAGAGAGCTCCTCTGGTTTCCCTTTCGCTTTCAAGTCCCTGTTCGG
GCGCCACTGCTAGAGATTTTCCACACTGACTAAAAGGGTCTGAGGGATCTCTAGTTACCAGAGTCACACA
ACAGACGGGCACACACTACTTGAAGCACTCAAGGCAAGCTTTATTGAGGCTTAAGCAGTGGGTTCCCTAG
TTAGCCAGAGAGCTCCCAGGCTCAGATCTGGTCTAACCAGAGAGACCCGTTTATGTATCGAGCTAGGCAC
TTAAATACAATATCTCTGCAATGCGGCAATTCAGTGGTTCGTCCAATCCATGTCAGACCCGTCTGTTGCC
TTCCTAATAAGGCACGATCGTACCACCTTACTTCCACCAATCGGCATGCACGGTGCTTTTTCTCTCCTTG
TAAGGCATGTTGCTAACTCATCGTTACCATGTTGCAAGACTACAAGAGTATTGCATAAGACTACATTAAG
CTTGCAGCTCCAGCTTTTGTTCCCTTTAGTGAGGGTTAATTGCGCGCTTGGCGTAATCATGGTCATAGCT
GTTTCCTGTGTGAAATTGTTATCCGCTCACAATTCCACACAACATACGAGCCGGAAGCATAAAGTGTAAA
GCCTGGGGTGCCTAATGAGTGAGCTAACTCACATTAATTGCGTTGCGCTCACTGCCCGCTTTCCAGTCGG
GAAACCTGTCGTGCCAGCTGCATTAATGAATCGGCCAACGCGCGGGGAGAGGCGGTTTGCGTATTGGGCG
CTCTTCCGCTTCCTCGCTCACTGACTCGCTGCGCTCGGTCGTTCGGCTGCGGCGAGCGGTATCAGCTCAC
TCAAAGGCGGTAATACGGTTATCCACAGAATCAGGGGATAACGCAGGAAAGAACATGTGAGCAAAAGGCC
AGCAAAAGGCCAGGAACCGTAAAAAGGCCGCGTTGCTGGCGTTTTTCCATAGGCTCCGCCCCCCTGACGA
GCATCACAAAAATCGACGCTCAAGTCAGAGGTGGCGAAACCCGACAGGACTATAAAGATACCAGGCGTTT
CCCCCTGGAAGCTCCCTCGTGCGCTCTCCTGTTCCGACCCTGCCGCTTACCGGATACCTGTCCGCCTTTC
TCCCTTCGGGAAGCGTGGCGCTTTCTCATAGCTCACGCTGTAGGTATCTCAGTTCGGTGTAGGTCGTTCG
CTCCAAGCTGGGCTGTGTGCACGAACCCCCCGTTCAGCCCGACCGCTGCGCCTTATCCGGTAACTATCGT
CTTGAGTCCAACCCGGTAAGACACGACTTATCGCCACTGGCAGCAGCCACTGGTAACAGGATTAGCAGAG
CGAGGTATGTAGGCGGTGCTACAGAGTTCTTGAAGTGGTGGCCTAACTACGGCTACACTAGAAGAACAGT
ATTTGGTATCTGCGCTCTGCTGAAGCCAGTTACCTTCGGAAAAAGAGTTGGTAGCTCTTGATCCGGCAAA
CAAACCACCGCTGGTAGCGGTGGTTTTTTTGTTTGCAAGCAGCAGATTACGCGCAGAAAAAAAGGATCTC
AAGAAGATCCTTTGATCTTTTCTACGGGGTCTGACGCTCAGTGGAACGAAAACTCACGTTAAGGGATTTT
GGTCATGAGATTATCAAAAAGGATCTTCACCTAGATCCTTTTAAATTAAAAATGAAGTTTTAAATCAATC
TAAAGTATATATGAGTAAACTTGGTCTGACAGTTACCAATGCTTAATCAGTGAGGCACCTATCTCAGCGA
TCTGTCTATTTCGTTCATCCATAGTTGCCTGACTCCCCGTCGTGTAGATAACTACGATACGGGAGGGCTT
ACCATCTGGCCCCAGTGCTGCAATGATACCGCGAGACCCACGCTCACCGGCTCCAGATTTATCAGCAATA
AACCAGCCAGCCGGAAGGGCCGAGCGCAGAAGTGGTCCTGCAACTTTATCCGCCTCCATCCAGTCTATTA
ATTGTTGCCGGGAAGCTAGAGTAAGTAGTTCGCCAGTTAATAGTTTGCGCAACGTTGTTGCCATTGCTAC
AGGCATCGTGGTGTCACGCTCGTCGTTTGGTATGGCTTCATTCAGCTCCGGTTCCCAACGATCAAGGCGA
GTTACATGATCCCCCATGTTGTGCAAAAAAGCGGTTAGCTCCTTCGGTCCTCCGATCGTTGTCAGAAGTA
AGTTGGCCGCA
